>Addgene plasmid #244640 | CL20_mEGFP_FOidr_088 | addgene full sequence | sequence record 487995 | Addgene NGS Result
AAAAAAAATCTAACCTCAAGTCAAGGCTTTTCTATGGAATAAGGAATGGACAGCAGGGGGCTGTTTCATA
TACTGATGACCTCTTTATAGCCAACCTTTGTTCATGGCAGCCAGCATATGGGCATATGTTGCCAAACTCT
AAACCAAATACTCATTCTGATGTTTTAAATGATTTGCCCTCCCATATGTCCTTCCGAGTGAGAGACACAA
AAAATTCCAACACACTATTGCAATGAAAATAAATTTCCTTTATTAGCCAGAAGTCAGATGCTCAAGGGGC
TTCATGATGTCCCCATAATTTTTGGCAGAGGGAAAAAGATCTGCTAGCTCGAGCAGCTGAAGCTTTATTG
AGGCTTAAGCAGTGGGTTCCCTAGTTAGCCAGAGAGCTCCCAGGCTCAGATCTGGTCTAACCAGAGAGAC
CCAGTACAGGCAAAAAGCAGATCTTGTCTTCTTTGGGAGTGAATTAGCCCTTCCAGTCCCCCCTTTTCTT
TTAAAAAGTGGCTAAGATCTACAGCTGCCTTGTAAGTCATTGGTCTTAAAGGTACCGTAATCTTATCTAG
AACCGGTTCAAACCTCTTTCAGCTGTTCCTCTAATTGCGCTTTCTGCTCATCTAATTCATCCAGCAGTTC
TTGCACTTGTTGTTTTTGCGCTTGCAGTTTTTGTAAGTTAGTATTTTCACGCTGCACTTCATCCTGCAGG
TCCTGAACCTCGCTTGTACGTTGCTTAATGGTGTCCTCCTTTTCCTTCAGATCTTGTTCCACATTGTTCT
TTTCACGCTGCAGCCGGGAAGCGGCCGCACTTCCCCCGGAGCCTCCGCTTCCGCCCTTGTACAGCTCGTC
CATGCCGAGAGTGATCCCGGCGGCGGTCACGAACTCCAGCAGGACCATGTGATCGCGCTTCTCGTTGGGG
TCTTTGCTCAGCTTGGACTGGGTGCTCAGGTAGTGGTTGTCGGGCAGCAGCACGGGGCCGTCGCCGATGG
GGGTGTTCTGCTGGTAGTGGTCGGCGAGCTGCACGCTGCCGTCCTCGATGTTGTGGCGGATCTTGAAGTT
CACCTTGATGCCGTTCTTCTGCTTGTCGGCCATGATATAGACGTTGTGGCTGTTGTAGTTGTACTCCAGC
TTGTGCCCCAGGATGTTGCCGTCCTCCTTGAAGTCGATGCCCTTCAGCTCGATGCGGTTCACCAGGGTGT
CGCCCTCGAACTTCACCTCGGCGCGGGTCTTGTAGTTGCCGTCGTCCTTGAAGAAGATGGTGCGCTCCTG
GACGTAGCCTTCGGGCATGGCGGACTTGAAGAAGTCGTGCTGCTTCATGTGGTCGGGGTAGCGGCTGAAG
CACTGCACGCCGTAGGTCAGGGTGGTCACGAGGGTGGGCCAGGGCACGGGCAGCTTGCCGGTGGTGCAGA
TGAACTTCAGGGTCAGCTTGCCGTAGGTGGCATCGCCCTCGCCCTCGCCGGACACGCTGAACTTGTGGCC
GTTTACGTCGCCGTCCAGCTCGACCAGGATGGGCACCACCCCGGTGAACAGCTCCTCGCCCTTGCTCACC
ATGGTGGCGACCGGTGGATCCCGGGCCCGCGGTACCGTCGACTGCAGAATTCGGTTCACTAAACGAGCCC
GGTTCACTAAACGAGCTCTGCTTATATAGACCTCCCACCGTACACGCCTACCGCCCATTTGCGTCAATGG
GGCGGAGTTGTTACGACATTTTGGAAAGTCCCGTTGATTTTGGTGCCAAAACAAACTCCCATTGACGTCA
ATGGGGTGGAGACTTGGAAATCCCCGTGAGTCAAACCGCTATCCACGCCCATTGATGTACTGCCAAAACC
GCATCACCATGGTAATAGCGATGACTAATACGTAGATGTACTGCCAAGTAGGAAAGTCCCATAAGGTCAT
GTACTGGGCATAATGCCAGGCGGGCCATTTACCGTCATTGACGTCAATAGGGGGCGTACTTGGCATATGA
TACACTTGATGTACTGCCAAGTGGGCAGTTTACCGTAAATACTCCACCCATTGACGTCAATGGAAAGTCC
CTATTGGCGTTACTATGGGAACATACGTCATTATTGACGTCAATGGGCGGGGGTCGTTGGGCGGTCAGCC
AGGCGGGCCATTTACCGTAAGTTATGTAACGCGGAACTCCATATATGGGCTATGAACTAATGACCCCGTA
ATTGATTACTATTAATAACTAGCACGCGTTCGAAGCTTGAGCTCGGTCCCCTCGGGGTTGGGAGGTGGGT
CTGAAACGATAATGGTGAATATCCCTGCCTAACTCTATTCACTATAGAAAGTACAGCAAAAACTATTCTT
AAACCTACCAAGCCTCCTACTATCATTATGAATAATTTTATATACCACAGCCAATTTGTTATGTTAAACC
AATTCCACAAACTTGCCCATTTATCTAATTCCAATAATTCTTGTTCATTCTTTTCTTGCTGGTTTTGCGA
TTCTTCAATTAAGGAGTGTATTAAGCTTGTGTAATTGTTAATTTCTCTGTCCCACTCCATCCAGGTCGTG
TGATTCCAAATCTGTTCCAGAGATTTATTACTCCAACTAGCATTCCAAGGCACAGCAGTGGTGCAAATGA
GTTTTCCAGAGCAACCCCAAATCCCCAGGAGCTGTTGATCCTTTAGGTATCTTTCCACAGCCAGGATTCT
TGCCTGGAGCTGCTTGATGCCCCAGACTGTGAGTTGCAACAGATGCTGTTGCGCCTCAATAGCCCTCAGC
AAATTGTTCTGCTGCTGCACTATACCAGACAATAATTGTCTGGCCTGTACCGTCAGCGTCATTGACGCTG
CGCCCATAGTGCTTCCTGCTGCTCCCAAGAACCCAAGGAACAAAGCTCCTATTCCCACTGCTCTTTTTTC
TCTCTGCACCACTCTTCTCTTTGCCTTGGTGGGTGCTACTCCTAATGGTTCAATTTTTACTACTTTATAT
TTATATAATTCACTTCTCCAATTGTCCCTCATATCTCCTCCTTATGGTGTTTTACTAAACTTTTCCATGT
TCTAATCCTCATCCTGTCTACTTGCCACACAATCATCACCTGCCATCTGTTTTCCATAATCCCTAATGAT
CTTTGCTTTTCTTCTTGGCACTACTTTTATGTCACTATTATCTTGTATTACTACTGCCCCTTCACCTTTC
CAGAGGAGCTTTGCTGGTCCTTTCCAAAGTGGATTTCTGCTGTCCCTGTAATAAACCCGAAAATTTTGAA
TTTTTGTAATTTGTTTTTGTAATTCTTTAGTTTGTATGTCTGTTGCTATTATGTCTACTATTCTTTCCCC
TGCACTGTACCCCCCAATCCCCCCTTTTCTTTTAAAATTGTGGATGAATACTGCCATTTGTACTGCTGTC
TTAAGATGTTCAGCCTGATCTCTTACCTGTCCTATAATTTTCTTTAATTCTTTATTCATAGATTCTACTA
CTCCTTGACTTTGGGGATTGTAGGGAATTTCCAGGTCTGAAGATCCTGCTGCTTGCTGTGCTTTTTTCTT
ACTTTTGTTTTGCTCTTCCTCTATCTTGTCTAAAGCTTCCTTGGTGTCTTTTATCTCTATCCTTTGATGC
ACACAATAGAGGGTTGCTACTGTATTATATAATGATCTAAGTTCTTCTGATCCTGTCTGAAGGGATGGTT
GTAGCTGTCCCAGTATTTGTCTACAGCCTTCTGATGTTTCTAACAGGCCAGTATTAACTGCGAATCGTTC
TAGCTCCCTGCTTGCCCATACTATATGTTTTAATTTATATTTTTTCTTTCCCCCTGGCCTTAACCGAATT
TTTTCCCATCGCGATCTAATTCTCCCCCGCTTAATACTGACGCTCTCGCACCCATCTCTCTCCTTCTAGC
CTCCGCTAGTCAAAATTTTTGGCGTACTCACCAGTCGCCGCCCCTCGCCTCTTGCCGTGCGCGCTTCAGC
AAGCCGAGTCCTGCGTCGAGAGAGCTCCTCTGGTTTCCCTTTCGCTTTCAAGTCCCTGTTCGGGCGCCAC
TGCTAGAGATTTTCCACACTGACTAAAAGGGTCTGAGGGATCTCTAGTTACCAGAGTCACACAACAGACG
GGCACACACTACTTGAAGCACTCAAGGCAAGCTTTATTGAGGCTTAAGCAGTGGGTTCCCTAGTTAGCCA
GAGAGCTCCCAGGCTCAGATCTGGTCTAACCAGAGAGACCCAGTACAGGCAAAAAGCAGCTGCTTATATG
CAGGATCTGAGGGCTCGCCACTCCCCAGTCCCGCCCAGGCCACGCCTCCCATGGTAATAGCGATGACTAA
TACGTAGATGTACTGCCAAGTAGGAAAGTCCCATAAGGTCATGTACTGGGCATAATGCCAGGCGGGCCAT
TTACCGTCATTGACGTCAATAGGGGGCGTACTTGGCATATGATACACTTGATGTACTGCCAAGTGGGCAG
TTTACCGTAAATACTCCACCCATTGACGTCAATGGAAAGTCCCTATTGGCGTTACTATGGGAACATACGT
CATTATTGACGTCAATGGGCGGGGGTCGTTGGGCGGTCAGCCAGGCGGGCCATTTACCGTAAGTTATGTA
ACGCGGAACTCCATATATGGGCTATGAACTAATGACCCCGTAATTGATTACTATTAATAACTAGTCAATA
ATCAATGTCGACCCAGGTGGCACTTTTCGGGGAAATGTGCGCGGAACCCCTATTTGTTTATTTTTCTAAA
TACATTCAAATATGTATCCGCTCATGAGACAATAACCCTGATAAATGCTTCAATAATATTGAAAAAGGAA
GAGTATGAGTATTCAACATTTCCGTGTCGCCCTTATTCCCTTTTTTGCGGCATTTTGCCTTCCTGTTTTT
GCTCACCCAGAAACGCTGGTGAAAGTAAAAGATGCTGAAGATCAGTTGGGTGCACGAGTGGGTTACATCG
AACTGGATCTCAACAGCGGTAAGATCCTTGAGAGTTTTCGCCCCGAAGAACGTTTTCCAATGATGAGCAC
TTTTAAAGTTCTGCTATGTGGCGCGGTATTATCCCGTATTGACGCCGGGCAAGAGCAACTCGGTCGCCGC
ATACACTATTCTCAGAATGACTTGGTTGAGTACTCACCAGTCACAGAAAAGCATCTTACGGATGGCATGA
CAGTAAGAGAATTATGCAGTGCTGCCATAACCATGAGTGATAACACTGCGGCCAACTTACTTCTGACAAC
GATCGGAGGACCGAAGGAGCTAACCGCTTTTTTGCACAACATGGGGGATCATGTAACTCGCCTTGATCGT
TGGGAACCGGAGCTGAATGAAGCCATACCAAACGACGAGCGTGACACCACGATGCCTGTAGCAATGGCAA
CAACGTTGCGCAAACTATTAACTGGCGAACTACTTACTCTAGCTTCCCGGCAACAATTAATAGACTGGAT
GGAGGCGGATAAAGTTGCAGGACCACTTCTGCGCTCGGCCCTTCCGGCTGGCTGGTTTATTGCTGATAAA
TCTGGAGCCGGTGAGCGTGGGTCTCGCGGTATCATTGCAGCACTGGGGCCAGATGGTAAGCCCTCCCGTA
TCGTAGTTATCTACACGACGGGGAGTCAGGCAACTATGGATGAACGAAATAGACAGATCGCTGAGATAGG
TGCCTCACTGATTAAGCATTGGTAACTGTCAGACCAAGTTTACTCATATATACTTTAGATTGATTTAAAA
CTTCATTTTTAATTTAAAAGGATCTAGGTGAAGATCCTTTTTGATAATCTCATGACCAAAATCCCTTAAC
GTGAGTTTTCGTTCCACTGAGCGTCAGACCCCGTAGAAAAGATCAAAGGATCTTCTTGAGATCCTTTTTT
TCTGCGCGTAATCTGCTGCTTGCAAACAAAAAAACCACCGCTACCAGCGGTGGTTTGTTTGCCGGATCAA
GAGCTACCAACTCTTTTTCCGAAGGTAACTGGCTTCAGCAGAGCGCAGATACCAAATACTGTTCTTCTAG
TGTAGCCGTAGTTAGGCCACCACTTCAAGAACTCTGTAGCACCGCCTACATACCTCGCTCTGCTAATCCT
GTTACCAGTGGCTGCTGCCAGTGGCGATAAGTCGTGTCTTACCGGGTTGGACTCAAGACGATAGTTACCG
GATAAGGCGCAGCGGTCGGGCTGAACGGGGGGTTCGTGCACACAGCCCAGCTTGGAGCGAACGACCTACA
CCGAACTGAGATACCTACAGCGTGAGCTATGAGAAAGCGCCACGCTTCCCGAAGGGAGAAAGGCGGACAG
GTATCCGGTAAGCGGCAGGGTCGGAACAGGAGAGCGCACGAGGGAGCTTCCAGGGGGAAACGCCTGGTAT
CTTTATAGTCCTGTCGGGTTTCGCCACCTCTGACTTGAGCGTCGATTTTTGTGATGCTCGTCAGGGGGGC
GGAGCCTATGGAAAAACGCCAGCAACGCGGCCTTTTTACGGTTCCTGGCCTTTTGCTGGCCTTTTGCTCA
CATGTTCTTTCCTGCGTTATCCCCTGCTTCTGTGGATAACCGTATTACCGCCTTTGAGTGAGCTGATACC
GCTCGCCGCAGCCGAACGACCGAGCGCAGCGAGTCAGTGAGCGAGGAAGCGGAAGAGCGCCCAATACGCA
AACCGCCTCTCCCCGCGCGTTGGCCGATTCATTAATGCAGCGGATCCAGACATGATAAGATACATTGATG
AGTTTGGACAAACCACAACTAGAATGCAGTGAAAAAAATGCTTTATTTGTGAAATTTGTGATGCTATTGC
TTTATTTGTAACCATTATAAGCTGCAATAAACAAGTTAGCTTTTTGCAAAAGCCTAGGCCTCCAAAAAAG
CCTCCTCACTACTTCTGGAATAGCTCAGAGGCCGAGGCGGCCTCGGCCTCTGCATAAATAAAAAAAATTA
GTCAGCCATGGGGCGGAGAATGGGCGGAACTGGGCGGAGTTAGGGGCGGGATGGGCGGAGTTAGGGGCGG
GACTATGGTTGCTGACTAATTGAGATGCGGATCCGCTGGCACGACAGGTTTCCCGACTGGAAAGCGGGCA
GTGAGCGCAACGCAATTAATGTGAGTTAGCTCACTCATTAGGCACCCCAGGCTTTACACTTTATGCTTCC
GGCTCGTATGTTGTGTGGAATTGTGAGCGGATAACAATTTCACACAGGAAACAGCTATGACCATGATTAC
GCCAAGCTTGGGCTGCAGGTCGAGGGATCTCCATAAGAGAAGAGGGACAGCTATGACTGGGAGTAGTCAG
GAGAGGAGGAAAAATCTGGCTAGTAAAACATGTAAGGAAAATTTTAGGGATGTTAAAGAAAAAAATAACA
CAAAACAAAATAT
Features (pLannotate 1.2.2; 29 found; start..end, strand, type, name):
    199..254     -  polyA_signal   β-globin poly(A) signal: rabbit β-globin polyadenylation signal (Gil and Proudfoot, 1987)
    340..475     -  LTR            3' LTR (ΔU3) (fragment): self-inactivating 3' long terminal repeat (LTR) from HIV-1
    477..545     -  CDS            nef (fragment): NEF_HV1Z2 - Experimental evidence at protein level: Swiss-Prot protein existence level 1. Extracellular Nef protein targets CD4(+) T-lymphocytes for apoptosis by interacting with CXCR4 surface receptors. From Human immunodeficiency virus type 1 group M subtype D (isolate Z2/CDC-Z34) (HIV-1).
    694..783     -  CDS            EPS15 (fragment): EPS15_HUMAN - Also known as AF1P. Experimental evidence at protein level: Swiss-Prot protein existence level 1. Involved in cell growth regulation. May be involved in the regulation of mitogenic signals and control of cell proliferation. Involved in the internalization of ligand-inducible receptors of the receptor tyrosine kinase (RTK) type, in particular EGFR. Plays a role in the assembly of clathrin-coated pits (CCPs). Acts as a clathrin adapter required for post-Golgi trafficking. Seems to be involved in CCPs maturation including invagination or budding. Involved in endocytosis of integrin
    826..1542    -  CDS            mEGFP: mEGFP is a basic (constitutively fluorescent) green fluorescent protein published in 2002, derived from Aequorea victoria. It has moderate acid sensitivity.
   1556..1593    -  misc_feature   MCS (fragment): multiple cloning site
   1592..1608    -  promoter       tight TRE promoter (fragment): Tet-responsive promoter PTight, consisting of seven tet operator sequences followed by the minimal CMV promoter
   1624..1827    -  promoter       CMV promoter: human cytomegalovirus (CMV) immediate early promoter
   1828..2131    -  enhancer       CMV enhancer: human cytomegalovirus immediate early enhancer
   2199..2215    -  misc_feature   MCS (fragment): multiple cloning site
   2215..2240    -  CDS            Rev (fragment): human immunodeficiency virus 1 (HIV-1) Rev protein; rev; enhances nuclear export of unspliced and incompletely spliced viral mRNAs
   2617..2850    -  misc_feature   RRE: The Rev response element (RRE) of HIV-1 allows for Rev-dependent mRNA export from the nucleus to the cytoplasm.
   2984..3067    -  CDS            vif (fragment): VIF_HV1BR - Experimental evidence at protein level: Swiss-Prot protein existence level 1. Counteracts the innate antiviral activity of host APOBEC3F and APOBEC3G. Forms a complex with host APOBEC3F and APOBEC3G thus preventing the entry of these lethally hypermutating enzymes into progeny virions. Recruits an active E3 ubiquitin ligase complex composed of elongin BC, CUL5, and RBX2 to induce polyubiquitination of APOBEC3G and APOBEC3F. In turn, they are directed to the 26S proteasome for degradation. Vif interaction with APOBEC3G also blocks its cytidine deaminase activity in a proteasome-inde
   3210..3327    -  misc_feature   cPPT/CTS: central polypurine tract and central termination sequence of HIV-1
   3476..3835    -  CDS            HIV-1 gag (fragment): gag protein from human immunodeficiency virus 1; gag
   3819..3944    -  misc_feature   HIV-1 Ψ: packaging signal of human immunodeficiency virus type 1
   3991..4248    -  LTR            5' LTR (truncated): truncated 5' long terminal repeat (LTR) from HIV-1
   4250..4629    -  enhancer       CMV enhancer: human cytomegalovirus immediate early enhancer
   4660..4764    +  promoter       AmpR promoter: bla
   4765..5625    +  CDS            AmpR: β-lactamase; bla; confers resistance to ampicillin, carbenicillin, and related antibiotics
   5796..6384    +  rep_origin     ori: high-copy-number ColE1/pMB1/pBR322/pUC origin of replication
   6567..6621    +  CDS            lacI (fragment): lac repressor; lacI; The lac repressor binds to the lac operator to inhibit transcription in E. coli. This inhibition can be relieved by adding lactose or isopropyl-β-D-thiogalactopyranoside (IPTG).
   6623..6757    -  polyA_signal   SV40 poly(A) signal: SV40 polyadenylation signal
   6777..6912    -  rep_origin     SV40 ori: SV40 origin of replication
   6936..6958    -  promoter       SV40 promoter (fragment): SV40 enhancer and early promoter
   6965..7004    +  CDS            lacI (fragment): lac repressor; lacI; The lac repressor binds to the lac operator to inhibit transcription in E. coli. This inhibition can be relieved by adding lactose or isopropyl-β-D-thiogalactopyranoside (IPTG).
   7017..7038    +  protein_bind   CAP binding site: CAP binding activates transcription in the presence of cAMP. E. coli catabolite activator protein
   7053..7083    +  promoter       lac promoter: promoter for the E. coli lac operon
   7091..7107    +  protein_bind   lac operator: The lac repressor binds to the lac operator to inhibit transcription in E. coli. This inhibition can be relieved by adding lactose or isopropyl-β-D-thiogalactopyranoside (IPTG). lac repressor encoded by lacI
