[The description below was written by a language model from this plasmid's Addgene catalogue record and pLannotate feature annotations shown in this document.]
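Description:
CL20_mEGFP_FOidr_088 is a mammalian expression plasmid built on the CL20 backbone. The catalogue lists it only as a mammalian expression vector, but the feature table shows the architecture of a self-inactivating HIV-1-derived lentiviral transfer vector. A CMV enhancer is fused to a truncated 5' LTR, followed by the Ψ packaging signal with a gag fragment, the Rev response element, the cPPT/CTS, and a ΔU3 3' LTR fragment followed by a rabbit β-globin polyadenylation signal. In principle these elements allow the vector RNA to be packaged when helper functions are supplied in trans, although the plasmid can also simply be transfected. It is propagated in E. coli through a high-copy ColE1/pUC-type origin with ampicillin selection (AmpR). The recorded growth strain is a recombination-reduced host, as is often used for LTR-containing plasmids. The backbone also carries an SV40 origin and poly(A) signal, along with residual lac promoter/operator and lacI fragments. No mammalian selection marker is annotated.

The payload sits between the cPPT and the 3' LTR. An internal CMV enhancer/promoter drives monomeric EGFP fused at its N-terminal position to FOidr_088, an unmutated intrinsically disordered region taken from the human oncogenic fusion protein KMT2A_EPS15. The depositor's comment indicates residues 1740–1810 of the fusion. Consistent with this, the annotation detects a short EPS15-matching segment directly downstream of mEGFP on the same strand. The small hits to a tight TRE promoter, nef, vif and Rev are short fragments rather than functional elements.

The construct is intended for expressing the fluorescently tagged IDR in mammalian cells. It belongs to a study linking protein condensate formation to RNA biology, so it is presumably used to image the segment's localisation and condensate behaviour.
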