Addgene plasmid #244640: CL20_mEGFP_FOidr_088
Purpose: Express mEGFP-tagged intrinsically disordered protein (IDR), FOidr_088, derived from human fusion protein KMT2A_EPS15
Depositing lab: Richard Kriwacki. Depositing organization: St. Jude Children's Research Hospital. Publication: Proteome-wide computational analyses reveal links between protein condensate formation and RNA biology. Maiti S, Tripathi S, Baggett DW, Phillips AH, Park CG, Wang J, Wahiduzzaman, Freyaldenhoven WT, Kinger S, Pioso BJ, Bollinger JC, Somjee R, Lang B, Babu MM, Kriwacki RW. Sci Adv. 2025 Dec 5;11(49):eady1420. doi: 10.1126/sciadv.ady1420. Epub 2025 Dec 3. PubMed 41337585.
Backbone
  Vector backbone: CL20
  Vector type: Mammalian Expression
Growth in bacteria
  Bacterial resistance: Ampicillin, 100 μg/mL
  Growth temperature: 37°C
  Growth strain: NEB Stable
  Copy number: High Copy
Gene/Insert
  Gene/Insert name: FOidr_088
  Species: H. sapiens (human)
  Mutation: Unmutated
  Tag / fusion protein: monomeric EGFP (N terminal on insert)
  Cloning method: Restriction Enzyme; 5′ cloning site Unknown (unknown if destroyed)
Terms and licenses: Academic/Nonprofit Terms; Industry Terms: Not Available to Industry
Depositor comments: KMT2A_EPS15_1740_1810
How to cite: CL20_mEGFP_FOidr_088 was a gift from Richard Kriwacki (Addgene plasmid # 244640 ; http://n2t.net/addgene:244640 ; RRID:Addgene_244640)
